Addgene plasmid #180720: pMYT067
Purpose: Spacer cassette with ConL5 and ConR6 connectors to be used in the Dueber YTK and Ellis MYT systems
Depositing lab: Tom Ellis. Depositing organization: Imperial College London. Publication: A Multiplex MoClo Toolkit for Extensive and Flexible Engineering of Saccharomyces cerevisiae. Shaw WM, Khalil AS, Ellis T. ACS Synth Biol. 2023 Nov 6. doi: 10.1021/acssynbio.3c00423. PubMed 37930278.
Backbone
  Vector backbone: pYTK095
  Backbone manufacturer: John Dueber
  Vector type: Synthetic Biology
Growth in bacteria
  Bacterial resistance: Ampicillin, 100 μg/mL
  Growth temperature: 37°C
  Growth strain: DH5alpha
  Copy number: High Copy
Gene/Insert
  Gene/Insert name: 5/6 Spacer Cassette
  Species: Synthetic
  Cloning method: Restriction Enzyme; 5′ cloning site Unknown (unknown if destroyed)
Terms and licenses: Academic/Nonprofit Terms; Industry Terms: Not Available to Industry
How to cite: pMYT067 was a gift from Tom Ellis (Addgene plasmid # 180720 ; http://n2t.net/addgene:180720 ; RRID:Addgene_180720)
