[The description below was written by a language model from this plasmid's Addgene catalogue record and pLannotate feature annotations shown in this document.]
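Description:
pMYT067 is a small (about 2.3 kb) synthetic biology plasmid from a multiplex MoClo toolkit for engineering Saccharomyces cerevisiae, built on the pYTK095 backbone from the yeast toolkit (YTK). It is a bacterial propagation vector only. The annotated features are a high-copy ColE1/pUC-type origin of replication and an ampicillin resistance cassette (bla promoter driving β-lactamase), which allow maintenance and selection in E. coli. No yeast origin, yeast marker, promoter or coding sequence is annotated. A short fragment matching the RSF 1030 origin is also flagged near the end of the sequence, but at roughly 50 nt it is probably an incidental match rather than a functional origin.

The payload is a synthetic "5/6 Spacer Cassette", a placeholder unit flanked by the ConL5 and ConR6 assembly connectors. In the YTK/MYT hierarchical Golden Gate scheme, individual transcription units are built with a left and a right connector, and these dictate the order in which cassettes are joined into a multigene plasmid. A spacer cassette occupies one such position without contributing an expressed gene, so ConL5 and ConR6 place this one in the slot linking connector 5 to connector 6. This lets users complete a multigene assembly when they have fewer functional cassettes than the destination format requires. The feature table does not annotate the connectors or the spacer itself, which presumably lie in the unannotated region between the resistance gene and the origin. The record does not describe the spacer's sequence composition or the cloning sites used.
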