Features (pLannotate 1.2.2; 4 found; start..end, strand, type, name):
     38..626     -  rep_origin     ori: high-copy-number ColE1/pMB1/pBR322/pUC origin of replication
    729..833     +  promoter       AmpR promoter: bla
    834..1694    +  CDS            AmpR: β-lactamase; bla; confers resistance to ampicillin, carbenicillin, and related antibiotics
   2239..2290    -  rep_origin     RSF ori (fragment): Plasmids containing the RSF 1030 origin of replication can be propagated in E. coli cells that contain additional plasmids with compatible origins.
>Addgene plasmid #180720 | pMYT067 | addgene full sequence | sequence record 369712 | Addgene NGS Result
AGGCCAGGAACCGTAAAAAGGCCGCGTTGCTGGCGTTTTTCCATAGGCTCCGCCCCCCTGACGAGCATCA
CAAAAATCGACGCTCAAGTCAGAGGTGGCGAAACCCGACAGGACTATAAAGATACCAGGCGTTTCCCCCT
GGAAGCTCCCTCGTGCGCTCTCCTGTTCCGACCCTGCCGCTTACCGGATACCTGTCCGCCTTTCTCCCTT
CGGGAAGCGTGGCGCTTTCTCATAGCTCACGCTGTAGGTATCTCAGTTCGGTGTAGGTCGTTCGCTCCAA
GCTGGGCTGTGTGCACGAACCCCCCGTTCAGCCCGACCGCTGCGCCTTATCCGGTAACTATCGTCTTGAG
TCCAACCCGGTAAGACACGACTTATCGCCACTGGCAGCAGCCACTGGTAACAGGATTAGCAGAGCGAGGT
ATGTAGGCGGTGCTACAGAGTTCTTGAAGTGGTGGCCTAACTACGGCTACACTAGAAGAACAGTATTTGG
TATCTGCGCTCTGCTGAAGCCAGTTACCTTCGGAAAAAGAGTTGGTAGCTCTTGATCCGGCAAACAAACC
ACCGCTGGTAGCGGTGGTTTTTTTGTTTGCAAGCAGCAGATTACGCGCAGAAAAAAAGGATCTCAAGAAG
ATCCTTTGATCTTTTCTACGGGGTCTGACGCTCAGTGGAACGAAAACTCACGTTAAGGGATTTTGGTCAT
GACAGGTGGCACTTTTCGGGGAAATGTGCGCGGAACCCCTATTTGTTTATTTTTCTAAATACATTCAAAT
ATGTATCCGCTCATGAGACAATAACCCTGATAAATGCTTCAATAATATTGAAAAAGGAAGAGTATGAGTA
TTCAACATTTCCGTGTCGCCCTTATTCCCTTTTTTGCGGCATTTTGCCTTCCTGTTTTTGCTCACCCAGA
AACGCTGGTGAAAGTAAAAGATGCTGAAGATCAGTTGGGTGCACGAGTGGGTTACATCGAACTGGATCTC
AACAGCGGTAAGATCCTTGAGAGTTTTCGCCCCGAAGAACGTTTTCCAATGATGAGCACTTTTAAAGTTC
TGCTATGTGGCGCGGTATTATCCCGTATTGACGCCGGGCAAGAGCAACTCGGTCGCCGCATACACTATTC
TCAGAATGACTTGGTTGAGTACTCACCAGTCACAGAAAAGCATCTTACGGATGGCATGACAGTAAGAGAA
TTATGCAGTGCTGCCATAACCATGAGTGATAACACTGCGGCCAACTTACTTCTGACAACGATCGGAGGAC
CGAAGGAGCTAACCGCTTTTTTGCACAACATGGGGGATCATGTAACTCGCCTTGATCGTTGGGAACCGGA
GCTGAATGAAGCCATACCAAACGACGAGCGTGACACCACGATGCCTGTAGCAATGGCAACAACGTTGCGC
AAACTATTAACTGGCGAACTACTTACTCTAGCTTCCCGGCAACAATTAATAGACTGGATGGAGGCGGATA
AAGTTGCAGGACCACTTCTGCGCTCGGCCCTTCCGGCTGGCTGGTTTATTGCTGATAAATCTGGAGCCGG
TGAGCGTGGGTCCCGCGGTATCATTGCAGCACTGGGGCCAGATGGTAAGCCCTCCCGTATCGTAGTTATC
TACACGACGGGGAGTCAGGCAACTATGGATGAACGAAATAGACAGATCGCTGAGATAGGTGCCTCACTGA
TTAAGCATTGGTAACTGTCAGACCAAGTTTACTCATATATACTTTAGATTGATTTAAAACTTCATTTTTA
ATTTAAAAGGATCTAGGTGAAGATCCTTTTTGATAATCGCGGCCGCGTCGTGTGCTCCGAGATAGTGGTT
CCGTTACCGTAGACCGATACCTTCCCAACTTCGCTTTACAATAGCCTCGTGAATAATCAGGGTGACTCAG
ACACAGTAGGAGACTTACGCCAGAGCAGATAACTTTCGTTTACCGCAGGGCCCGTGTCTTACTGTGTCTG
CCTGCAGTGTGACTAGTAGGACGTCTCATCTAGCGAGTGTCCCGTGACCGTGGGAGGCTTTTACGACCAT
GGTAACTTTGAGACGACCATCTAGACTCTGAATTCCCTTGATCCTTCGCTACACCGCTATCATTCTGTGG
TCGGCGCGGCTCCATTCGGCTATGTCTTAACCGGGTCTGTGGTCATCGGCACTATTGACGCTGGCCCCTC
GACAATGGTGCGGATCATGCATCGAGTTGATTGTCGCATGAGTGCCCTGACCTTGTGCGTGCGGCCGCAC
GGTTATCCACAGAATCAGGGGATAACGCAGGAAAGAACATGTGAGCAAAAGGCCAGCAAA
